Addgene plasmid #123498: pMK-Prrn (N. tabacum) APrrn8
Purpose: MoChlo kit
Depositing lab: Scott Lenaghan & C. Neal Stewart. Depositing organization: University of Tennessee Institute of Agriculture. Publication: MoChlo: A versatile modular cloning toolbox for chloroplast biotechnology. Occhialini A, Piatek A, Pfotenhauer AC, Frazier TP, Stewart CN, Lenaghan S. Plant Physiol. 2019 Jan 24. pii: pp.18.01220. doi: 10.1104/pp.18.01220. PubMed 30679266.
Backbone
  Vector backbone: pMK-T
  Vector type: Synthetic Biology
Growth in bacteria
  Bacterial resistance: Kanamycin, 50 μg/mL
  Growth temperature: 37°C
  Growth strain: Top10
  Copy number: High Copy
Gene/Insert
  Gene/Insert name: Prrn (N. tabacum) APrrn8
  Cloning method: Restriction Enzyme; 5′ cloning site Unknown (unknown if destroyed)
Terms and licenses: Academic/Nonprofit Terms; Industry Terms: Not Available to Industry
Depositor comments: All inserts have been produced by gene synthesis and cloned in the indicated backbone vector. The insert is a chloroplast promoter designed for Golden-Gate cloning. The Original Material was developed in the performance of research that was funded by Grant Nos. ARPA-E: DE-AR000660 & DARPA: D17AC00016.
How to cite: pMK-Prrn (N. tabacum) APrrn8 was a gift from Scott Lenaghan & C. Neal Stewart (Addgene plasmid # 123498 ; http://n2t.net/addgene:123498 ; RRID:Addgene_123498)
