[The description below was written by a language model from this plasmid's Addgene catalogue record and pLannotate feature annotations shown in this document.]
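Description:
pMK-Prrn (N. tabacum) APrrn8 is a small (about 2.5 kb) synthetic-biology part plasmid from the MoChlo kit, a modular cloning toolbox for chloroplast biotechnology. It is built on the pMK-T gene-synthesis backbone and is maintained in E. coli as a high-copy plasmid. Replication depends on a ColE1/pUC-type origin. Selection is with kanamycin, conferred by an aminoglycoside phosphotransferase (NeoR/KanR) gene that the annotation places directly downstream of an AmpR (bla) promoter. The other annotated backbone elements are short remnants typical of cloning vectors: fragments of an M13 origin, lacZα, lacI and an RSF origin, plus a T7 promoter. None of these appears to have a designed role in how the part is used.

The payload is a synthesized chloroplast promoter, Prrn, from Nicotiana tabacum; Prrn is the name used for the plastid ribosomal RNA operon promoter, which is widely used to drive strong transgene expression in plastids. "APrrn8" appears to be the kit's own part or variant label, and the record does not explain it. According to the depositor, the insert was designed for Golden Gate cloning, so it should be releasable with a type IIS restriction enzyme and joined in a defined order to other kit modules. The specific enzyme sites and overhangs are not stated. The automated feature table does not annotate the promoter itself. It most likely lies in the unannotated stretch between the T7 promoter and the lacI fragment, though the record does not confirm this. The plasmid serves as a promoter module for assembling chloroplast expression cassettes and transformation vectors, not as an expression construct in its own right.
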