Features (pLannotate 1.2.2; 8 found; start..end, strand, type, name):
      3..134     -  rep_origin     M13 ori (fragment): M13 bacteriophage origin of replication; arrow indicates direction of (+) strand synthesis
    155..311     -  CDS            lacZα (fragment): LacZα fragment of β-galactosidase; lacZ fragment
    320..338     +  promoter       T7 promoter: promoter for bacteriophage T7 RNA polymerase
    582..629     -  CDS            lacI (fragment): lac repressor; lacI; The lac repressor binds to the lac operator to inhibit transcription in E. coli. This inhibition can be relieved by adding lactose or isopropyl-β-D-thiogalactopyranoside (IPTG).
    666..706     -  rep_origin     RSF ori (fragment): Plasmids containing the RSF 1030 origin of replication can be propagated in E. coli cells that contain additional plasmids with compatible origins.
    784..1372    -  rep_origin     ori: high-copy-number ColE1/pMB1/pBR322/pUC origin of replication
   1546..2340    -  CDS            NeoR/KanR: aminoglycoside phosphotransferase confers resistance to neomycin, kanamycin, and G418 (Geneticin®)
   2341..2445    -  promoter       AmpR promoter: bla
>Addgene plasmid #123498 | pMK-Prrn (N. tabacum) APrrn8 | addgene full sequence | sequence record 247716 | Addgene NGS Result
CTAAATTGTAAGCGTTAATATTTTGTTAAAATTCGCGTTAAATTTTTGTTAAATCAGCTCATTTTTTAAC
CAATAGGCCGAAATCGGCAAAATCCCTTATAAATCAAAAGAATAGACCGAGATAGGGTTGAGTGGCCGCT
ACAGGGCGCTCCCATTCGCCATTCAGGCTGCGCAACTGTTGGGAAGGGCGTTTCGGTGCGGGCCTCTTCG
CTATTACGCCAGCTGGCGAAAGGGGGATGTGCTGCAAGGCGATTAAGTTGGGTAACGCCAGGGTTTTCCC
AGTCACGACGTTGTAAAACGACGGCCAGTGAGCGCGACGTAATACGACTCACTATAGGGCGAATTGAAGG
AAGGCCGTCAAGGCCACGTGTCTTGTCCAGAGCTCGGTCTCAGGAGGCTCCCCCGCCGTCGTTCAATGAG
AATGGATAAGAGGCTCGTGGGATTTACGTGAGGGGGCAGGGATGGCTAAAATTCTGGGAGCGAACTCCGG
GCGAATACGAAGCGCTTGGATACAGTTGTAGGGAGGGATTTTACTTGAGACCGGTACCTGGAGCACAAGA
CTGGCCTCATGGGCCTTCCTTTCACTGCCCGCTTTCCAGTCGGGAAACCTGTCGTGCCAGCTGCATTAAC
ATGGTCATAGCTGTTTCCTTGCGTATTGGGCGCTCTCCGCTTCCTCGCTCACTGACTCGCTGCGCTCGGT
CGTTCGGGTAAAGCCTGGGGTGCCTAATGAGCAAAAGGCCAGCAAAAGGCCAGGAACCGTAAAAAGGCCG
CGTTGCTGGCGTTTTTCCATAGGCTCCGCCCCCCTGACGAGCATCACAAAAATCGACGCTCAAGTCAGAG
GTGGCGAAACCCGACAGGACTATAAAGATACCAGGCGTTTCCCCCTGGAAGCTCCCTCGTGCGCTCTCCT
GTTCCGACCCTGCCGCTTACCGGATACCTGTCCGCCTTTCTCCCTTCGGGAAGCGTGGCGCTTTCTCATA
GCTCACGCTGTAGGTATCTCAGTTCGGTGTAGGTCGTTCGCTCCAAGCTGGGCTGTGTGCACGAACCCCC
CGTTCAGCCCGACCGCTGCGCCTTATCCGGTAACTATCGTCTTGAGTCCAACCCGGTAAGACACGACTTA
TCGCCACTGGCAGCAGCCACTGGTAACAGGATTAGCAGAGCGAGGTATGTAGGCGGTGCTACAGAGTTCT
TGAAGTGGTGGCCTAACTACGGCTACACTAGAAGAACAGTATTTGGTATCTGCGCTCTGCTGAAGCCAGT
TACCTTCGGAAAAAGAGTTGGTAGCTCTTGATCCGGCAAACAAACCACCGCTGGTAGCGGTGGTTTTTTT
GTTTGCAAGCAGCAGATTACGCGCAGAAAAAAAGGATCTCAAGAAGATCCTTTGATCTTTTCTACGGGGT
CTGACGCTCAGTGGAACGAAAACTCACGTTAAGGGATTTTGGTCATGAGATTATCAAAAAGGATCTTCAC
CTAGATCCTTTTAAATTAAAAATGAAGTTTTAAATCAATCTAAAGTATATATGAGTAAACTTGGTCTGAC
AGTTATTAGAAAAATTCATCCAGCAGACGATAAAACGCAATACGCTGGCTATCCGGTGCCGCAATGCCAT
ACAGCACCAGAAAACGATCCGCCCATTCGCCGCCCAGTTCTTCCGCAATATCACGGGTGGCCAGCGCAAT
ATCCTGATAACGATCCGCCACGCCCAGACGGCCGCAATCAATAAAGCCGCTAAAACGGCCATTTTCCACC
ATAATGTTCGGCAGGCACGCATCACCATGGGTCACCACCAGATCTTCGCCATCCGGCATGCTCGCTTTCA
GACGCGCAAACAGCTCTGCCGGTGCCAGGCCCTGATGTTCTTCATCCAGATCATCCTGATCCACCAGGCC
CGCTTCCATACGGGTACGCGCACGTTCAATACGATGTTTCGCCTGATGATCAAACGGACAGGTCGCCGGG
TCCAGGGTATGCAGACGACGCATGGCATCCGCCATAATGCTCACTTTTTCTGCCGGCGCCAGATGGCTAG
ACAGCAGATCCTGACCCGGCACTTCGCCCAGCAGCAGCCAATCACGGCCCGCTTCGGTCACCACATCCAG
CACCGCCGCACACGGAACACCGGTGGTGGCCAGCCAGCTCAGACGCGCCGCTTCATCCTGCAGCTCGTTC
AGCGCACCGCTCAGATCGGTTTTCACAAACAGCACCGGACGACCCTGCGCGCTCAGACGAAACACCGCCG
CATCAGAGCAGCCAATGGTCTGCTGCGCCCAATCATAGCCAAACAGACGTTCCACCCACGCTGCCGGGCT
ACCCGCATGCAGGCCATCCTGTTCAATCATACTCTTCCTTTTTCAATATTATTGAAGCATTTATCAGGGT
TATTGTCTCATGAGCGGATACATATTTGAATGTATTTAGAAAAATAAACAAATAGGGGTTCCGCGCACAT
TTCCCCGAAAAGTGCCAC
