>Addgene plasmid #123498 | pMK-Prrn (N. tabacum) APrrn8 | depositor partial sequence | sequence record 235619 | Prrn (N. tabacum) APrrn8
GCTCCCCCGCCGTCGTTCAATGAGAATGGATAAGAGGCTCGTGGGATTTACGTGAGGGGGCAGGGATGGC
TAAAATTCTGGGAGCGAACTCCGGGCGAATACGAAGCGCTTGGATACAGTTGTAGGGAGGGATTT
